Addgene plasmid #177367: MS2_SC2_S_C.1.2
Purpose: Generation of MS2 Virus-Like Particles packaged with the sequence for the C1.2 SARS-CoV-2 S gene (Amino Acid 319-869)
Depositing lab: Paul Freemont. Depositing organization: Imperial College London.
Backbone
  Vector backbone: pMX
  Backbone manufacturer: Life Technologies
  Backbone size w/o insert (bp): 2200
  Total vector size (bp): 6264
  Vector type: Bacterial Expression
Growth in bacteria
  Bacterial resistance: Kanamycin, 50 μg/mL
  Growth temperature: 37°C
  Growth strain: DH5alpha
  Copy number: High Copy
Gene/Insert 1
  Gene/Insert name: Maturation Protein (alt name: A-Protein)
  Species: MS2 Phage
  Insert size (bp): 1182
  Promoter: T7
  Cloning method: Restriction Enzyme; 5′ cloning site BsaI (destroyed during cloning); 3′ cloning site BsaI (destroyed during cloning)
  Sequencing primers: 5′ GATGTGCTGCAAGGCGATTAAGTTG; 3′ ctatggaaaaacgccagcaacg
Gene/Insert 2
  Gene/Insert name: Coat Protein Dimer
  Species: Synthetic
  Insert size (bp): 801
  Promoter: T7
  Cloning method: Restriction Enzyme; 5′ cloning site BsaI (destroyed during cloning); 3′ cloning site BsaI (destroyed during cloning)
  Sequencing primers: 5′ GATGTGCTGCAAGGCGATTAAGTTG; 3′ ctatggaaaaacgccagcaacg
Gene/Insert 3
  Gene/Insert name: S gene
  Species: SARS-CoV-2
  Insert size (bp): 1654
  Mutation: C1.2 (Amino Acid 319-869)
  GenBank ID: YP_009724390.1
  Entrez Gene: S (a.k.a. GU280_gp02, spike glycoprotein)
  Promoter: T7
  Cloning method: Restriction Enzyme; 5′ cloning site Esp3I (BsmBI) (destroyed during cloning); 3′ cloning site Esp3I (BsmBI) (destroyed during cloning)
  Sequencing primers: 5′ TGTCGAACAGAAAGTAATCGTATTGTAC; 3′ CAGCTGGCACGACAGGTTTC
How to cite: MS2_SC2_S_C.1.2 was a gift from Paul Freemont (Addgene plasmid # 177367 ; http://n2t.net/addgene:177367 ; RRID:Addgene_177367)
