[The description below was written by a language model from this plasmid's Addgene catalogue record and pLannotate feature annotations shown in this document.]
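Description:
MS2_SC2_S_C.1.2 is a bacterial expression plasmid built on the small pMX cloning backbone and designed to produce MS2 bacteriophage virus-like particles that encapsidate an RNA fragment of the SARS-CoV-2 spike gene. It is maintained in E. coli at high copy through a ColE1/pUC-type origin and selected with kanamycin via an aminoglycoside phosphotransferase gene driven by the bla promoter. The feature table also picks up short remnants of lacI, an RSF origin, an M13 origin and lacZα, which look like leftover backbone or assembly fragments rather than functional parts.

The payload consists of two T7-driven transcription units assembled by Type IIS cloning (BsaI and Esp3I sites, destroyed in the process). In the first, a T7 promoter with a lac operator, lying across the plasmid's numbering origin, is followed by a T7 gene 10 ribosome binding site. This unit expresses the MS2 maturation (A) protein and a synthetic coat protein dimer, annotated as two fused coat protein copies with an internal His tag in the second copy that could serve for affinity purification. It ends in a T7 terminator. The second unit has its own T7 promoter and transcribes the spike region encoding amino acids 319–869 of the C.1.2 variant, followed directly by an MS2 stem loop and a second T7 terminator. The coat protein binds this stem loop, so the spike RNA is packaged into the assembling capsids when the plasmid is expressed in a host supplying T7 RNA polymerase. The stated purpose is generating such packaged particles. The record does not describe the downstream application, although encapsidated, nuclease-protected RNAs of this kind are commonly used as control material for nucleic acid detection assays.
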