Features (pLannotate 1.2.2; 21 found; start..end, strand, type, name):
      4..33      +  promoter       lac promoter: promoter for the E. coli lac operon
     53..75      +  RBS            RBS: efficient ribosome binding site from bacteriophage T7 gene 10 (Olins and Rangwala, 1989)
    135..1310    +  CDS            A: MATA_BPMS2 - Experimental evidence at protein level: Swiss-Prot protein existence level 1. The maturation protein is required for the typical attachment of the phage to the side of the bacterial pili (PubMed:23810697). Binds to sequences located toward each end of the genome, hence circularizing it (PubMed:26608810). The RNA genome-maturation protein A complex is released from the capsid upon host receptor binding (PubMed:23810697). Maturation protein A enters the cell along with the viral RNA (PubMed:4551992). From Escherichia phage MS2 (Bacteriophage MS2).
   1337..1726    +  CDS            CAPSD_BPMS2: Experimental evidence at protein level: Swiss-Prot protein existence level 1. Acts as a translational repressor of viral replicase synthesis late in infection. This latter function is the result of capsid protein interaction with an RNA hairpin which contains the replicase ribosome-binding site. From Escherichia phage MS2 (Bacteriophage MS2).
   1728..1764    +  CDS            MS2 (fragment): bacteriophage MS2 coat protein binds to a specific stem-loop structure in the viral RNA (Peabody, 1993)
   1769..1786    +  CDS            7xHis (fragment): 6xHis affinity tag
   1793..2137    +  CDS            MS2 (fragment): bacteriophage MS2 coat protein binds to a specific stem-loop structure in the viral RNA (Peabody, 1993)
   2165..2212    +  terminator     T7 terminator: transcription terminator for bacteriophage T7 RNA polymerase
   2258..2276    +  promoter       T7 promoter: promoter for bacteriophage T7 RNA polymerase
   2277..3929    +  CDS            S (fragment): SPIKE_SARS2 - Experimental evidence at protein level: Swiss-Prot protein existence level 1. [Spike glycoprotein]: May down-regulate host tetherin (BST2) by lysosomal degradation, thereby counteracting its antiviral activity. From Severe acute respiratory syndrome coronavirus 2 (2019-nCoV) (SARS-CoV-2).
   3930..3948    +  misc_RNA       MS2 stem loop: stem loop that binds the bacteriophage MS2 coat protein
   3963..4010    +  terminator     T7 terminator: transcription terminator for bacteriophage T7 RNA polymerase
   4016..4063    -  CDS            lacI (fragment): lac repressor; lacI; The lac repressor binds to the lac operator to inhibit transcription in E. coli. This inhibition can be relieved by adding lactose or isopropyl-β-D-thiogalactopyranoside (IPTG).
   4100..4140    -  rep_origin     RSF ori (fragment): Plasmids containing the RSF 1030 origin of replication can be propagated in E. coli cells that contain additional plasmids with compatible origins.
   4218..4803    -  rep_origin     ori: high-copy-number ColE1/pMB1/pBR322/pUC origin of replication
   4977..5771    -  CDS            NeoR/KanR: aminoglycoside phosphotransferase confers resistance to neomycin, kanamycin, and G418 (Geneticin®)
   5772..5876    -  promoter       AmpR promoter: bla
   5902..6033    -  rep_origin     M13 ori (fragment): M13 bacteriophage origin of replication; arrow indicates direction of (+) strand synthesis
   6054..6210    -  CDS            lacZα (fragment): LacZα fragment of β-galactosidase; lacZ fragment
   6213..6231    +  promoter       T7 promoter: promoter for bacteriophage T7 RNA polymerase
   6232..6256    +  protein_bind   lac operator: The lac repressor binds to the lac operator to inhibit transcription in E. coli. This inhibition can be relieved by adding lactose or isopropyl-β-D-thiogalactopyranoside (IPTG). lac repressor encoded by lacI
>Addgene plasmid #177367 | MS2_SC2_S_C.1.2 | addgene full sequence | sequence record 347828 | Addgene NGS Result
AGATTTACACTTTATGCTTCCGGCTCGTATGTTTCTAGAGAATTCAAATAATTTTGTTTAACTTTAAGAA
GGAGATTTAAATTGGCTATCGCTGTAGGTAGCCGGAATTCCATTCCTAGGAGGTTTGACCTGTGCGAGCT
TTTAGTACCCTTGATAGGGAGAACGAAACCTTCGTCCCCTCCGTTCGCGTTTACGCGGACGGTGAGACTG
AAGATAACTCATTCTCTTTAAAATATCGTTCGAACTGGACTCCCGGTCGTTTTAACTCGACTGGGGCCAA
AACGAAACAGTGGCACTACCCCTCTCCGTATTCACGGGGGGCGTTAAGTGTCACATCGATAGATCAAGGT
GCCTACAAGCGAAGTGGGTCATCGTGGGGTCGCCCGTACGAGGAGAAAGCCGGTTTCGGCTTCTCCCTCG
ACGCACGCTCCTGCTACAGCCTCTTCCCTGTAAGCCAAAACTTGACTTACATCGAAGTGCCGCAGAACGT
TGCGAACCGGGCGTCGACCGAAGTCCTGCAAAAGGTCACCCAGGGTAATTTTAACCTTGGTGTTGCTTTA
GCAGAGGCCAGGTCGACAGCCTCACAACTCGCGACGCAAACCATTGCGCTCGTGAAGGCGTACACTGCCG
CTCGTCGCGGTAATTGGCGCCAGGCGCTCCGCTACCTTGCCCTAAACGAAGATCGAAAGTTTCGATCAAA
ACACGTGGCCGGCAGATGGTTGGAGTTGCAGTTCGGTTGGTTACCACTAATGAGTGATATCCAGGGTGCA
TATGAGATGCTTACGAAGGTTCACCTTCAAGAGTTTCTTCCTATGAGAGCCGTACGTCAGGTCGGTACTA
ACATCAAGTTAGATGGCCGTCTGTCGTATCCAGCTGCAAACTTCCAGACAACGTGCAACATATCGCGACG
TATCGTGATATGGTTTTACATAAACGATGCACGTTTGGCATGGTTGTCGTCCCTAGGTATCTTGAACCCA
CTAGGTATAGTGTGGGAAAAGGTGCCTTTCTCATTCGTTGTCGACTGGCTCCTACCTGTAGGTAACATGC
TCGAGGGCCTTACGGCCCCCGTGGGATGCTCCTACATGTCAGGAACAGTTACTGACGTAATAACGGGTGA
GTCCATCATAAGCGTTGACGCTCCCTACGGGTGGACTGTGGAGAGACAGGGCACTGCTAAGGCCCAAATC
TCAGCCATGCATCGAGGGGTACAATCCGTATGGCCAACAACTGGCGCGTACGTAAAGTCTCCTTTCTCGA
TGGTCCATACCTTAGATGCGTTAGCATTAATCAGGCAACGGCTCTCTAGATAGAGCCCTCAACCGGAGTT
TGAAGCATGGCTTCTAACTTTACTCAGTTCGTTCTCGTCGACAATGGCGGAACTGGCGACGTGACTGTCG
CCCCAAGCAACTTCGCTAACGGGGTCGCTGAATGGATCAGCTCTAACTCGCGTTCACAGGCTTACAAAGT
AACCTGTAGCGTTCGTCAGAGCTCTGCGCAGAATCGCAAATACACCATCAAAGTCGAGGTGCCTAAAGTG
GCAACCCAGACTGTTGGTGGTGTAGAGCTTCCTGTAGCCGCATGGCGTTCGTACTTAAATATGGAACTAA
CCATTCCAATTTTCGCTACGAATTCCGACTGCGAGCTTATTGTTAAGGCAATGCAAGGTCTTCTAAAAGA
TGGAAACCCGATTCCCTCAGCAATCGCAGCAAACTCCGGCATCTACGCTAACTTTACTCAGTTCGTTCTC
GTCGACAATGGCGGTACCCATCACCATCACCATCACGGTACCGGCGACGTGACTGTCGCCCCAAGCAACT
TCGCTAACGGGGTCGCTGAATGGATCAGCTCTAACTCGCGTTCACAGGCTTACAAAGTAACCTGTAGCGT
TCGTCAGAGCTCTGCGCAGAATCGCAAATACACCATCAAAGTCGAGGTGCCTAAAGTGGCAACCCAGACT
GTTGGTGGTGTAGAGCTTCCTGTAGCCGCATGGCGTTCGTACTTAAATATGGAACTAACCATTCCAATTT
TCGCTACGAATTCCGACTGCGAGCTTATTGTTAAGGCAATGCAAGGTCTTCTAAAAGATGGAAACCCGAT
TCCCTCAGCAATCGCAGCAAACTCCGGCATCTACTAATAGACGCCGGCCACCGCTGAGCAATAACTAGCA
TAACCCCTTGGGGCCTCTAAACGGGTCTTGAGGGGTTTTTTGTCGAACAGAAAGTAATCGTATTGTACAC
GGCCGCATAATCGAAATTAATACGACTCACTATAGGAGAGTCCAACCAACAGAATCTATTGTTAGATTTC
CTAATATTACAAACTTGTGCCCTTTTGGTGAAGTTTTTAACGCCACCAGATTTGCATCTGTTTATGCTTG
GAACAGGAAGAGAATCAGCAACTGTGTTGCTGATTATTCTGTCCTATATAATTCCGCATCATTTTCCACT
TTTAAGTGTTATGGAGTGTCTCCTACTAAATTAAATGATCTCTGCTTTACTAATGTCTATGCAGATTCAT
TTGTAATTAGAGGTGATGAAGTCAGACAAATCGCTCCAGGGCAAACTGGAAAGATTGCTGATTATAATTA
TAAATTACCAGATGATTTTACAGGCTGCGTTATAGCTTGGAATTCTAACAATCTTGATTCTAAGGTTGGT
GGTAATCATAATTACCTGTATAGATTGTTTAGGAAGTCTAATCTCAAACCTTTTGAGAGAGATATTTCAA
CTGAAATCTATCAGGCCGGTAGCACACCTTGTAATGGTGTTAAAGGTTTTAATTGTTACTTTCCTTTACA
ATCATATGGTTTCCAACCCACTTATGGTGTTGGTTACCAACCATACAGAGTAGTAGTACTTTCTTTTGAA
CTTCTACATGCACCAGCAACTGTTTGTGGACCTAAAAAGTCTACTAATTTGGTTAAAAACAAATGTGTCA
ATTTCAACTTCAATGGTTTAACAGGCACAGGTGTTCTTACTGAGTCTAACAAAAAGTTTCTGCCTTTCCA
ACAATTTGGCAGAGACATTGCTGACACTACTGATGCTGTCCGTGATCCACAGACACTTGAGATTCTTGAC
ATTACACCATGTTCTTTTGGTGGTGTCAGTGTTATAACACCAGGAACAAATACTTCTAACCAGGTTGCTG
TTCTTTATCAGGGTGTTAACTGCACAGAAGTCCCTGTTGCTATTCATGCAGATCAACTTACTCCTACTTG
GCGTGTTTATTCTACAGGTTCTAATGTTTTTCAAACACGTGCAGGCTGTTTAATAGGGGCTGAATATGTC
AACAACTCATATGAGTGTGACATACCCATTGGTGCAGGTATATGCGCTAGTTATCAGACTCAGACTAAAT
CTCCTCGGCGGGCACGTAGTGTAGCTAGTCAATCCATCATTGCCTACACTATGTCACTTGGTGCAGAAAA
TTCAGTTGCTTACTCTAATAACTCTATTGCCATACCCATAAATTTTACTATTAGTGTTACCACAGAAATT
CTACCAGTGTCTATGACCAAGACATCAGTAGATTGTACAATGTACATTTGTGGTGATTCAACTGAATGCA
GCAATCTTTTGTTGCAATATGGCAGTTTTTGTACACAATTAAACCGTGCTTTAACTGGAATAGCTGTTGA
ACAAGACAAAAACACCCAAGAAGTTTTTGCACAAGTCAAACAAATTTACAAAACACCACCAATTAAAGAT
TTTGGTGGTTTTAATTTTTCACAAATATTACCAGATCCATCAAAACCAAGCAAGAGGTCATTTATTGAAG
ATCTACTTTTCAACAAAGTGACACTTGCAGATGCTGGCTTCATCAAACAATATGGTGATTGCCTTGGTGA
TATTGCTGCTAGAGACCTCATTTGTGCACAAAAGTTTAACGGCCTTAATGTTTTGCCACCTTTGCTCACA
GATGAAATGACATGAGGATCACCCATGTCCGCTGAGCAATAACTAGCATAACCCCTTGGGGCCTCTAAAC
GGGTCTTGAGGGGTTTTTTGTAATTTCACTGCCCGCTTTCCAGTCGGGAAACCTGTCGTGCCAGCTGCAT
TAACATGGTCATAGCTGTTTCCTTGCGTATTGGGCGCTCTCCGCTTCCTCGCTCACTGACTCGCTGCGCT
CGGTCGTTCGGGTAAAGCCTGGGGTGCCTAATGAGCAAAAGGCCAGCAAAAGGCCAGGAACCGTAAAAAG
GCCGCGTTGCTGGCGTTTTTCCATAGGCTCCGCCCCCCTGACGAGCATCACAAAAATCGACGCTCAAGTC
AGAGGTGGCGAAACCCGACAGGACTATAAAGATACCAGGCGTTTCCCCCTGGAAGCTCCCTCGTGCGCTC
TCCTGTTCCGACCCTGCCGCTTACCGGATACCTGTCCGCCTTTCTCCCTTCGGGAAGCGTGGCGCTTTCT
CATAGCTCACGCTGTAGGTATCTCAGTTCGGTGTAGGTCGTTCGCTCCAAGCTGGGCTGTGTGCACGAAC
CCCCCGTTCAGCCCGACCGCTGCGCCTTATCCGGTAACTATCGTCTTGAGTCCAACCCGGTAAGACACGA
CTTATCGCCACTGGCAGCAGCCACTGGTAACAGGATTAGCAGAGCGAGGTATGTAGGCGCTACAGAGTTC
TTGAAGTGGTGGCCTAACTACGGCTACACTAGAAGAACAGTATTTGGTATCTGCGCTCTGCTGAAGCCAG
TTACCTTCGGAAAAAGAGTTGGTAGCTCTTGATCCGGCAAACAAACCACCGCTGGTAGCGGTGGTTTTTT
TGTTTGCAAGCAGCAGATTACGCGCAGAAAAAAAGGATCTCAAGAAGATCCTTTGATCTTTTCTACGGGG
TCTGACGCTCAGTGGAACGAAAACTCACGTTAAGGGATTTTGGTCATGAGATTATCAAAAAGGATCTTCA
CCTAGATCCTTTTAAATTAAAAATGAAGTTTTAAATCAATCTAAAGTATATATGAGTAAACTTGGTCTGA
CAGTTATTAGAAAAATTCATCCAGCAGACGATAAAACGCAATACGCTGGCTATCCGGTGCCGCAATGCCA
TACAGCACCAGAAAACGATCCGCCCATTCGCCGCCCAGTTCTTCCGCAATATCACGGGTGGCCAGCGCAA
TATCCTGATAACGATCCGCCACGCCCAGACGGCCGCAATCAATAAAGCCGCTAAAACGGCCATTTTCCAC
CATAATGTTCGGCAGGCACGCATCACCATGGGTCACCACCAGATCTTCGCCATCCGGCATGCTCGCTTTC
AGACGCGCAAACAGCTCTGCCGGTGCCAGGCCCTGATGTTCTTCATCCAGATCATCCTGATCCACCAGGC
CCGCTTCCATACGGGTACGCGCACGTTCAATACGATGTTTCGCCTGATGATCAAACGGACAGGTCGCCGG
GTCCAGGGTATGCAGACGACGCATGGCATCCGCCATAATGCTCACTTTTTCTGCCGGCGCCAGATGGCTA
GACAGCAGATCCTGACCCGGCACTTCGCCCAGCAGCAGCCAATCACGGCCCGCTTCGGTCACCACATCCA
GCACCGCCGCACACGGAACACCGGTGGTGGCCAGCCAGCTCAGACGCGCCGCTTCATCCTGCAGCTCGTT
CAGCGCACCGCTCAGATCGGTTTTCACAAACAGCACCGGACGACCCTGCGCGCTCAGACGAAACACCGCC
GCATCAGAGCAGCCAATGGTCTGCTGCGCCCAATCATAGCCAAACAGACGTTCCACCCACGCTGCCGGGC
TACCCGCATGCAGGCCATCCTGTTCAATCATACTCTTCCTTTTTCAATATTATTGAAGCATTTATCAGGG
TTATTGTCTCATGAGCGGATACATATTTGAATGTATTTAGAAAAATAAACAAATAGGGGTTCCGCGCACA
TTTCCCCGAAAAGTGCCACCTAAATTGTAAGCGTTAATATTTTGTTAAAATTCGCGTTAAATTTTTGTTA
AATCAGCTCATTTTTTAACCAATAGGCCGAAATCGGCAAAATCCCTTATAAATCAAAAGAATAGACCGAG
ATAGGGTTGAGTGGCCGCTACAGGGCGCTCCCATTCGCCATTCAGGCTGCGCAACTGTTGGGAAGGGCGT
TTCGGTGCGGGCCTCTTCGCTATTACGCCAGCTGGCGAAAGGGGGATGTGCTGCAAGGCGATTAAGTTGG
GTAACGCCAGGGTTTTCCCAGTCACGACGTTGTAAAACGACGGCCAGTGAGGTAATACGACTCACTATAG
GGGAATTGTGAGCGGATAACAATTCCCCTCT
